>Addgene plasmid #64178 | pH | depositor full sequence | sequence record 107493 | pH sequence 4966 bps
TTACATCTTCGGAAAACAAAAACTATTTTTTCTTTAATTTCTTTTTTTACTTTCTATTTTTAATTTATAT
ATTTATATTAAAAAATTTAAATTATAATTATTTTTATAGCACGTGATGAAAAGGACCCTAAGAAACCATT
ATTATCATGACATTAACCTATAAAAATAGGCGTATCACGAGGCCCTTTCGTCTCGCGCGTTTCGGTGATG
ACGGTGAAAACCTCTGACACATGCAGCTCCCGGAGACGGTCACAGCTTGTCTGTAAGCGGATGCCGGGAG
CAGACAAGCCCGTCAGGGCGCGTCAGCGGGTGTTGGCGGACGTCGGGGCTGGCTTAACTATGCGGCATCA
GAGCAGATTGTACTGAGAGTGCACCATAATTCCGTTTTAAGAGCTTGGTGAGCGCTAGGAGTCACTGCCA
GGTATCGTTTGAACACGGCATTAGTCAGGGAAGTCATAACACAGTCCTTTCCCGCAATTTTCTTTTTCTA
TTACTCTTGGCCTCCTCTAGTACACTCTATATTTTTTTATGCCTCGGTAATGATTTTCATTTTTTTTTTT
CCACCTAGCGGATGACTCTTTTTTTTTCTTAGCGATTGGCATTATCACATAATGAATTATACATTATATA
AAGTAATGTGATTTCTTCGAAGAATATACTAAAAAATGAGCAGGCAAGATAAACGAAGGCAAAGATGACA
GAGCAGAAAGCCCTAGTAAAGCGTATTACAAATGAAACCAAGATTCAGATTGCGATCTCTTTAAAGGGTG
GTCCCCTAGCGATAGAGCACTCGATCTTCCCAGAAAAAGAGGCAGAAGCAGTAGCAGAACAGGCCACACA
ATCGCAAGTGATTAACGTCCACACAGGTATAGGGTTTCTGGACCATATGATACATGCTCTGGCCAAGCAT
TCCGGCTGGTCGCTAATCGTTGAGTGCATTGGTGACTTACACATAGACGACCATCACACCACTGAAGACT
GCGGGATTGCTCTCGGTCAAGCTTTTAAAGAGGCCCTAGGGGCCGTGCGTGGAGTAAAAAGGTTTGGATC
AGGATTTGCGCCTTTGGATGAGGCACTTTCCAGAGCGGTGGTAGATCTTTCGAACAGGCCGTACGCAGTT
GTCGAACTTGGTTTGCAAAGGGAGAAAGTAGGAGATCTCTCTTGCGAGATGATCCCGCATTTTCTTGAAA
GCTTTGCAGAGGCTAGCAGAATTACCCTCCACGTTGATTGTCTGCGAGGCAAGAATGATCATCACCGTAG
TGAGAGTGCGTTCAAGGCTCTTGCGGTTGCCATAAGAGAAGCCACCTCGCCCAATGGTACCAACGATGTT
CCCTCCACCAAAGGTGTTCTTATGTAGTGACACCGATTATTTAAAGCTGCAGCATACGATATATATACAT
GTGTATATATGTATACCTATGAATGTCAGTAAGTATGTATACGAACAGTATGATACTGAAGATGACAAGG
TAATGCATCATTCTATACGTGTCATTCTGAACGAGGCGCGCTTTCCTTTTTTCTTTTTGCTTTTTCTTTT
TTTTTCTCTTGAACTCGAGATCCTATGCGGTGTGAAATACCGCACAGATGCGTAAGGAGAAAATACCGCA
TCAGGAAATTGTAAGCGTTAATATTTTGTTAAAATTCGCGTTAAATTTTTGTTAAATCAGCTCATTTTTT
AACCAATAGGCCGAAATCGGCAAAATCCCTTATAAATCAAAAGAATAGACCGAGATAGGGT
[37 nt withheld, positions 1742-1778]
AAAGAACGTGGACTCCAACGTCAAAGG
[49 nt withheld, positions 1806-1854]
T
[91 nt withheld, positions 1856-1946]
G
[128 nt withheld, positions 1948-2075]
CCATTCGCCATTCAGGCTGCGCAACTGTTGGGAAGGGCGATCGGTGCGGGCCTCTTCGCTATTACGCCAG
CTGGCGAAAGGGGGATGTGCTGCAAGGCGATTAAGTTGGGTAACGCCAGGGTTTTCCCAGTCACGACGTT
GTAAAACGACGGCCAGTGAATTGTAATACGACTCACTATAGGGCGAATTGGAGCTCCACCGCGGTGGCGG
CCGCTCTAGAACTAGTGGGTCCCCCGGGCTGCAGGAATTCGATATCAAGCTTATCGATACCGTCGACCTG
GAGGGGGGGCCCGGTACCAGCTTTTGTTCCCTTTAGTGAGGGTTAATTTCGAGCTTGGCGTAATCATGGT
CATAGCTGTTTCCTGTGTGAAATTGTTATCCGCTCACAATTCCACACAACATACGAGCCGGAAGCATAAA
GTGTAAAGCCTGGGGTGCCTAATGAGTGAGCTAACTCACATTAATTGCGTTGCGCTCACTGCCCGCTTTC
CAGTCGGGAAACCTGTCGTGCCAGCTGCATTAATGAATCGGCCAACGCGCGGGGAGAGGCGGTTTGCGTA
TTGGGCGCTCTTCCGCTTCCTCGCTCACTGACTCGCTGCGCTCGGTCGTTCGGCTGCGGCGAGCGGTATC
AGCTCACTCAAAGGCGGTAATACGGTTATCCACAGAATCAGGGGATAACGCAGGAAAGAACATGTGAGCA
AAAGGCCAGCAAAAGGCCAGGAACCGTAAAAAGGCCGCGTTGCTGGCGTTTTTCCATAGGCTCCGCCCCC
CTGACGAGCATCACAAAAATCGACGCTCAAGTCAGAGGTGGCGAAACCCGACAGGACTATAAAGATACCA
GGCGTTTCCCCCTGGAAGCTCCCTCGTGCGCTCTCCTGTTCCGACCCTGCCGCTTACCGGATACCTGTCC
GCCTTTCTCCCTTCGGGAAGCGTGGCGCTTTCTCATAGCTCACGCTGTAGGTATCTCAGTTCGGTGTAGG
TCGTTCGCTCCAAGCTGGGCTGTGTGCACGAACCCCCCGTTCAGCCCGACCGCTGCGCCTTATCCGGTAA
CTATCGTCTTGAGTCCAACCCGGTAAGACACGACTTATCGCCACTGGCAGCAGCCACTGGTAACAGGATT
AGCAGAGCGAGGTATGTAGGCGGTGCTACAGAGTTCTTGAAGTGGTGGCCTAACTACGGCTACACTAGAA
GGACAGTATTTGGTATCTGCGCTCTGCTGAAGCCAGTTACCTTCGGAAAAAGAGTTGGTAGCTCTTGATC
CGGCAAACAAACCACCGCTGGTAGCGGTGGTTTTTTTGTTTGCAAGCAGCAGATTACGCGCAGAAAAAAA
GGATCTCAAGAAGATCCTTTGATCTTTTCTACGGGGTCTGACGCTCAGTGGAACGAAAACTCACGTTAAG
GGATTTTGGTCATGAGATTATCAAAAAGGATCTTCACCTAGATCCTTTTAAATTAAAAATGAAGTTTTAA
ATCAATCTAAAGTATATATGAGTAAACTTGGTCTGACAGTTACCAATGCTTAATCAGTGAGGCACCTATC
TCAGCGATCTGTCTATTTCGTTCATCCATAGTTGCCTGACTGCCCGTCGTGTAGATAACTACGATACGGG
AGGGCTTACCATCTGGCCCCAGTGCTGCAATGATACCGCGAGACCCACGCTCACCGGCTCCAGATTTATC
AGCAATAAACCAGCCAGCCGGAAGGGCCGAGCGCAGAAGTGGTCCTGCAACTTTATCCGCCTCCATCCAG
TCTATTAATTGTTGCCGGGAAGCTAGAGTAAGTAGTTCGCCAGTTAATAGTTTGCGCAACGTTGTTGCCA
TTGCTACAGGCATCGTGGTGTCACGCTCGTCGTTTGGTATGGCTTCATTCAGCTCCGGTTCCCAACGATC
AAGGCGAGTTACATGATCCCCCATGTTGTGAAAAAAAGCGGTTAGCTCCTTCGGTCCTCCGATCGTTGTC
AGAAGTAAGTTGGCCGCAGTGTTATCACTCATGGTTATGGCAGCACTGCATAATTCTCTTACTGTCATGC
CATCCGTAAGATGCTTTTCTGTGACTGGTGAGTACTCAACCAAGTCATTCTGAGAATAGTGTATGCGGCG
ACCGAGTTGCTCTTGCCCGGCGTCAATACGGGATAATACCGCGCCACATAGCAGAACTTTAAAAGTGCTC
ATCATTGGAAAACGTTCTTCGGGGCGAAAACTCTCAAGGATCTTACCGCTGTTGAGATCCAGTTCGATGT
AACCCACTCGTGCACCCAACTGATCTTCAGCATCTTTTACTTTCACCAGCGTTTCTGGGTGAGCAAAAAC
AGGAAGGCAAAATGCCGCAAAAAAGGGAATAAGGGCGACACGGAAATGTTGAATACTCATACTCTTCCTT
TTTCAATATTATTGAAGCATTTATCAGGGTTATTGTCTCATGAGCGGATACATATTTGAATGTATTTAGA
AAAATAAACAAATAGGGGTTCCGCGCACATTTCCCCGAAAAGTGCCACCTGACGGATCGCTTGCCTGTAA
CTTACACGCGCCTCGTATCTTTTAATGATGGAATAATTTGGGAATTTACTCTGTATTTATTTATTTTTAT
GTTTTGTATTTGGATTTTAGAAAGTAAATAAAGAAGGTAGAAGAGTTACGGAATGAAGAAAAAAAAATAA
ACAAAGGTTTAAAAAATTTCAACAAAAAGCGTACTTTACATATATATTTATTAGACAAGAAAAGCAGATT
AAATAGATATACATTCGATTAACGATAAGTAAAATGTAAAATCACAGGATTTTCGTGTGTGGTCTTCTAC
ACAGACAAGATGAAACAATTCGGCATTAATACCTGAGAGCAGGAAGAGCAAGATAAAAGGTAGTATTTGT
TGGCGATCCCCCTAGAGTCTT
Features (pLannotate 1.2.2; 19 found; start..end, strand, type, name):
    192..227     +  CDS            rop (fragment): Rop protein, which maintains plasmids at low copy number; rop
    329..378     +  misc_feature   bom (fragment): basis of mobility region from pBR322
    383..457     -  CDS            MRM1 (fragment): MRM1_YEAST - Also known as PET56 From Saccharomyces cerevisiae (strain ATCC 204508 / S288c) (Baker's yeast).
    507..694     +  promoter       HIS3 promoter: S. cerevisiae HIS3
    695..1357    +  CDS            HIS3: imidazoleglycerol-phosphate dehydratase, required for histidine biosynthesis; S. cerevisiae HIS3; yeast auxotrophic marker
   1564..1615    +  misc_feature   bom (fragment): basis of mobility region from pBR322
   1616..2075    -  rep_origin     f1 ori (sequence partly withheld): f1 bacteriophage origin of replication; arrow indicates direction of (+) strand synthesis
   2079..2236    -  CDS            lacZα (fragment): LacZα fragment of β-galactosidase; lacZ fragment
   2239..2257    +  promoter       T7 promoter: promoter for bacteriophage T7 RNA polymerase
   2266..2373    +  misc_feature   MCS: pBluescript multiple cloning site
   2385..2403    -  promoter       T3 promoter: promoter for bacteriophage T3 RNA polymerase
   2448..2464    -  protein_bind   lac operator: The lac repressor binds to the lac operator to inhibit transcription in E. coli. This inhibition can be relieved by adding lactose or isopropyl-β-D-thiogalactopyranoside (IPTG). lac repressor encoded by lacI
   2472..2502    -  promoter       lac promoter: promoter for the E. coli lac operon
   2517..2538    -  protein_bind   CAP binding site: CAP binding activates transcription in the presence of cAMP. E. coli catabolite activator protein
   2551..2643    -  CDS            lacI (fragment): lac repressor; lacI; The lac repressor binds to the lac operator to inhibit transcription in E. coli. This inhibition can be relieved by adding lactose or isopropyl-β-D-thiogalactopyranoside (IPTG).
   2826..3414    -  rep_origin     ori: high-copy-number ColE1/pMB1/pBR322/pUC origin of replication
   3585..4445    -  CDS            AmpR: β-lactamase; bla; confers resistance to ampicillin, carbenicillin, and related antibiotics
   4446..4550    -  promoter       AmpR promoter: bla
   4580..117     -  misc_feature   CEN/ARS (across the origin): S. cerevisiae CEN6 centromere fused to an autonomously replicating sequence
