[The description below was written by a language model from this plasmid's Addgene catalogue record and pLannotate feature annotations shown in this document.]
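Description:
pH is an empty yeast–E. coli shuttle backbone derived from pHLUM (version 2) by removing the LEU2, URA3 and MET17 markers, leaving HIS3 as the only yeast selectable marker. The catalogue lists a backbone size of 9,905 bp, which evidently refers to the parental pHLUM vector, since the depositor's full sequence for pH is 4,966 nt. In Saccharomyces cerevisiae the plasmid is maintained by a CEN/ARS element (the CEN6 centromere fused to an autonomously replicating sequence), which gives stable, roughly single-copy inheritance. In E. coli it replicates from a ColE1/pMB1-type origin and is selected with ampicillin through the bla gene and its native promoter. The annotation calls this origin high-copy, whereas the catalogue lists the plasmid as low copy. An f1 origin is also present, allowing single-stranded DNA production with helper phage.

The functional payload is the HIS3 gene under its own promoter. It encodes imidazoleglycerol-phosphate dehydratase and restores histidine prototrophy in his3 strains. Short flanking fragments annotated as MRM1 (PET56), rop and bom appear to be remnants of the HIS3 genomic locus and of earlier pBR322-derived cloning steps rather than functional units. The plasmid also retains a pBluescript-type multiple cloning site flanked by T7 and T3 promoters, set within a lacZα fragment downstream of the lac promoter, lac operator and CAP site. No insert is recorded.

According to the associated publication title, pH belongs to a series of single-copy plasmids for compensating auxotrophies, selecting with multiple markers in combination, and designing metabolically cooperating yeast communities.
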