Addgene plasmid #64178: pH
Purpose: (Empty Backbone) harbours marker gene HIS3
Depositing lab: Markus Ralser. Depositing organization: University of Cambridge. Publication: Saccharomyces cerevisiae single-copy plasmids for auxotrophy compensation, multiple marker selection, and for designing metabolically cooperating communities. Mulleder M, Campbell K, Matsarskaia O, Eckerstorfer F, Ralser M. F1000Res. 2016 Sep 20;5:2351. eCollection 2016. 10.12688/f1000research.9606.1 PubMed 27830062.
Backbone
  Vector backbone: pHLUM (version 2)
  Backbone size (bp): 9905
  Modifications to backbone: removed LEU2, URA3 and MET17
  Vector type: Bacterial Expression, Yeast Expression
  Selectable markers: HIS3
Growth in bacteria
  Bacterial resistance: Ampicillin, 100 μg/mL
  Growth temperature: 37°C
  Growth strain: DH5alpha
  Copy number: Low Copy
Gene/Insert
  Cloning method: Restriction Enzyme
Terms and licenses: Academic/Nonprofit Terms; Industry Terms: Not Available to Industry
How to cite: pH was a gift from Markus Ralser (Addgene plasmid # 64178 ; http://n2t.net/addgene:64178 ; RRID:Addgene_64178)
