>Addgene plasmid #64178 | pH | addgene partial sequence | sequence record 111495 | pRSII-F1 5'-CGGCATCAGAGCAGATTGTAC-3'
TAATTCCGTTTTAAGAGCTTGGTGAGCGCTAGGAGTCACTGCCAGGTATCGTTTGAACACGGCATTAGTC
AGGGAAGTCATAACACAGTCCTTTCCCGCAATTTTCTTTTTCTATTACTCTTGGCCTCCTCTAGTACACT
CTATATTTTTTTATGCCTCGGTAATGATTTTCATTTTTTTTTTTCCACCTAGCGGATGACTCTTTTTTTT
TCTTAGCGATTGGCATTATCACATAATGAATTATACATTATATAAAGTAATGTGATTTCTTCGAAGAATA
TACTAAAAAATGAGCAGGCAAGATAAACGAAGGCAAAGATGACAGAGCAGAAAGCCCTAGTAAAGCGTAT
TACAAATGAAACCAAGATTCAGATTGCGATCTCTTTAAAGGGTGGTCCCCTAGCGATAGAGCACTCGATC
TTCCCAGAAAAAGAGGCAGAAGCAGTAGCAGAACAGGCCACACAATCGCAAGTGATTAACGTCCACACAG
GTATAGGGTTTCTGGACCATATGATACATGCTCTGGCCAAGCATTCCGGCTGGTCGCTAATCGTTGAGTG
CATTGGTGACTTACACATAGACGACCATCACACCACTGAAGACTGCGGGATTGCTCTCGGTCAAGCTTTT
AAAGAGGCCCTAGGGGCCGTGCGTGGAGTAAAAAGGTTTGGATCAGGATTTGCGCCTTTGGATGAGGCAC
TTTCCAGAGCGGTGGTAGATCTTTCGAACAGGCCGTACGCAGTTGTCGAACTTGGTTTGCAAAGGGAGAA
AGTAGGAGATCTCTCTTGCGAGATGATCCCGCATTTTCTTGAAAGCTTTGCAGAGGCTAGCAGAATTACC
CTCCACGTTGATTGTCTGCGAGGCAAGAATGATCATCACCGTAGTGAGAGTGCGTTCAAGGCTCTTGCGG
TTGCCATAAGAGAAGCCACCTCGCCCAATGGTACCAACGATGTTCCCTCCACCAAAGGTGTTCTTATGTA
GTGACACCGATTATTTAAAGCTGCAGCATACGA
