>Addgene plasmid #64178 | pH | addgene partial sequence | sequence record 111496 | F1ori-R 5'-AGGGAAGAAAGCGAAAGGAG-3'
[73 nt withheld, positions 1-73]
CCATTCGCCATTCAGGCTGCGCAACTGTTGGGAAGGGCGATCGGTGCGGGCCTCTTCGCTATTACGCCAG
CTGGCGAAAGGGGGATGTGCTGCAAGGCGATTAAGTTGGGTAACGCCAGGGTTTTCCCAGTCACGACGTT
GTAAAACGACGGCCAGTGAATTGTAATACGACTCACTATAGGGCGAATTGGAGCTCCACCGCGGTGGCGG
CCGCTCTAGAACTAGTGGGTCCCCCGGGCTGCAGGAATTCGATATCAAGCTTATCGATACCGTCGACCTG
GAGGGGGGGCCCGGTACCAGCTTTTGTTCCCTTTAGTGAGGGTTAATTTCGAGCTTGGCGTAATCATGGT
CATAGCTGTTTCCTGTGTGAAATTGTTATCCGCTCACAATTCCACACAACATACGAGCCGGAAGCATAAA
GTGTAAAGCCTGGGGTGCCTAATGAGTGAGCTAACTCACATTAATTGCGTTGCGCTCACTGCCCGCTTTC
CAGTCGGGAAACCTGTCGTGCCAGCTGCATTAATGAATCGGCCAACGCGCGGGGAGAGGCGGTTTGCGTA
TTGGGCGCTCTTCCGCTTCCTCGCTCACTGACTCGCTGCGCTCGGTCGTTCGGCTGCGGCGAGCGGTATC
AGCTCACTCAAAGGCGGTAATACGGTTATCCACAGAATCAGGGGATAACGCAGGAAAGAACATGTGAGCA
AAAGGCCAGCAAAAGGCCAGGAACCGTAAAAAGGCCGCGTTGCTGGCGTTTTTCCATAGGCTCCGCCCCC
CTGACGAGCATCACAAAAATCGACGCTCAAGTCAGAGGTGGCGAAACCCGACAGGACTATAAAGATACCA
GGCGTTTCCCCCTGGAAGCTCCCTCGTGCGCTCTCCTGTTCCGACCCTGCCGCTTACCGGATACCTGTCC
GCCTTTCTCCCTTCGGGAAGCG
