>Addgene plasmid #64178 | pH | addgene partial sequence | sequence record 111500 | F1ori-F 5'-GTGGACTCTTGTTCCAAACTGG-3'
CCTATCTCGGTCTATTCTTTTGATTTATAAGGGATTTTGCCGATTTCGGCCTATTGGTTAAAAAATGAGC
TGATTTAACAAAAATTTAACGCGAATTTTAACAAAATATTAACGCTTACAATTTCCTGATGCGGTATTTT
CTCCTTACGCATCTGTGCGGTATTTCACACCGCATAGGATCTCGAGTTCAAGAGAAAAAAAAAGAAAAAG
CAAAAAGAAAAAAGGAAAGCGCGCCTCGTTCAGAATGACACGTATAGAATGATGCATTACCTTGTCATCT
TCAGTATCATACTGTTCGTATACATACTTACTGACATTCATAGGTATACATATATACACATGTATATATA
TCGTATGCTGCAGCTTTAAATAATCGGTGTCACTACATAAGAACACCTTTGGTGGAGGGAACATCGTTGG
TACCATTGGGCGAGGTGGCTTCTCTTATGGCAACCGCAAGAGCCTTGAACGCACTCTCACTACGGTGATG
ATCATTCTTGCCTCGCAGACAATCAACGTGGAGGGTAATTCTGCTAGCCTCTGCAAAGCTTTCAAGAAAA
TGCGGGATCATCTCGCAAGAGAGATCTCCTACTTTCTCCCTTTGCAAACCAAGTTCGACAACTGCGTACG
GCCTGTTCGAAAGATCTACCACCGCTCTGGAAAGTGCCTCATCCAAAGGCGCAAATCCTGATCCAAACCT
TTTTACTCCACGCACGGCCCCTAGGGCCTCTTTAAAAGCTTGACCGAGAGCAATCCCGCAGTCTTCAGTG
GTGTGATGGTCGTCTATGTGTAAGTCACCAATGCACTCAACGATTAGCGACCAGCCGGAATGCTTGGCCA
GAGCATGTATCATATGGTCCAGAAACCCTATACCTGTGTGGACGTTAATCACTTGCGATTGTGTGGCCTG
TTCTGCTACTGCTTCTGCCTCTTTTTCTGGGAAGATCGAGTGCTCTATCGCTAGGGG
